Addgene plasmid #76793: SCYL3 gRNA (BRDN0001147728)
Purpose: 3rd generation lentiviral gRNA plasmid targeting human SCYL3
Depositing lab: John Doench & David Root. Depositing organization: Broad Institute. Publication: Optimized sgRNA design to maximize activity and minimize off-target effects of CRISPR-Cas9. Doench JG, Fusi N, Sullender M, Hegde M, Vaimberg EW, Donovan KF, Smith I, Tothova Z, Wilen C, Orchard R, Virgin HW, Listgarten J, Root DE. Nat Biotechnol. 2016 Jan 18. doi: 10.1038/nbt.3437. PubMed 26780180.
Backbone
  Vector backbone: lentiGuide-Puro
  Backbone manufacturer: Zhang Lab (Addgene plasmid # 52963)
  Vector type: Mammalian Expression, Lentiviral, CRISPR
  Selectable markers: Puromycin
Growth in bacteria
  Bacterial resistance: Ampicillin, 100 μg/mL
  Growth temperature: 37°C
  Growth strain: DH5alpha
  Copy number: High Copy
Gene/Insert
  Gene/Insert name: SCYL3 (alt names: SCYL3; NM_020423.6)
  gRNA/shRNA sequence: AGAGTGTCATGGACATGCCC
  Species: H. sapiens (human)
  Entrez Gene: SCYL3 (a.k.a. PACE1, PACE-1, RP1-97P20.2)
  Promoter: hU6
  Cloning method: Unknown
  Sequencing primers: 5′ U6-F; 3′ pS2-R
Terms and licenses: Academic/Nonprofit Terms; Industry Terms: Not Available to Industry
Depositor comments: The gRNA was designed to target the following Genbank reference sequence(s): NM_020423.6,NM_181093.3. Note that this plasmid does NOT contain Cas9. It should be used in conjunction with lentiCas9-Blast (Addgene #52962) or otherwise with cell lines already expressing Cas9. Browse the full kinome gRNA library at http://www.addgene.org/pooled-library/broadgpp-human-kinome/ or visit http://www.broadinstitute.org/rnai/public/ for detailed protocols and information.
How to cite: SCYL3 gRNA (BRDN0001147728) was a gift from John Doench & David Root (Addgene plasmid # 76793 ; http://n2t.net/addgene:76793 ; RRID:Addgene_76793)
