[The description below was written by a language model from this plasmid's Addgene catalogue record and pLannotate feature annotations shown in this document.]
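Description:
SCYL3 gRNA (BRDN0001147728) is a third-generation lentiviral single-guide RNA plasmid built on the lentiGuide-Puro backbone and designed to target the human SCYL3 gene (also known as PACE1). It is maintained in E. coli as a high-copy plasmid through a ColE1/pUC-type origin with ampicillin resistance (β-lactamase). The backbone also carries an f1 origin, an SV40 origin and poly(A) signal, and remnants of lac and T7/T3 cloning-vector sequences.

The lentiviral transfer cassette begins with an RSV promoter fused to a truncated HIV-1 5' LTR, which makes genomic RNA production Tat-independent. This is followed by the Ψ packaging signal with a partial gag fragment, the Rev response element for nuclear export of the unspliced RNA, and a cPPT/CTS. It ends in a ΔU3 self-inactivating 3' LTR.

Two expression units sit between the LTRs. A human U6 RNA polymerase III promoter drives the SCYL3-specific spacer joined to the Streptococcus pyogenes Cas9 guide scaffold. An EF-1α core promoter with its intron A then drives puromycin N-acetyltransferase for selection of transduced mammalian cells, with a WPRE downstream to enhance transcript expression.

The plasmid does not encode Cas9, so it must be used with a separate Cas9 vector such as lentiCas9-Blast or in cells that already express Cas9. The guide was designed against two SCYL3 reference transcripts and belongs to a human kinome gRNA collection. It is suited to SCYL3 knockout experiments by lentiviral delivery.
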