Features (pLannotate 1.2.2; 29 found; start..end, strand, type, name):
     14..80      +  CDS            small t antigen (fragment): SV40 (simian virus 40) small t antigen
    106..317     +  promoter       EF-1α core promoter: core promoter for human elongation factor EF-1α
    318..1256    +  intron         EF-1α intron A: intron upstream of the start codon of human EF-1α
   1278..1877    +  CDS            PuroR (fragment): puromycin N-acetyltransferase; pac from Streptomyces; confers resistance to puromycin
   1893..2481    +  misc_feature   WPRE: woodchuck hepatitis virus posttranscriptional regulatory element
   2532..2551    +  misc_feature   cPPT/CTS (fragment): central polypurine tract and central termination sequence of HIV-1
   2553..2786    +  LTR            3' LTR (ΔU3): self-inactivating 3' long terminal repeat (LTR) from HIV-1
   2864..2985    +  polyA_signal   SV40 poly(A) signal: SV40 polyadenylation signal
   3025..3160    +  rep_origin     SV40 ori: SV40 origin of replication
   3181..3199    -  promoter       T7 promoter: promoter for bacteriophage T7 RNA polymerase
   3207..3362    +  CDS            lacZα (fragment): LacZα fragment of β-galactosidase; lacZ fragment
   3367..3795    +  rep_origin     f1 ori (sequence partly withheld): f1 bacteriophage origin of replication; arrow indicates direction of (+) strand synthesis
   3848..3952    +  promoter       AmpR promoter: bla
   3953..4813    +  CDS            AmpR: β-lactamase; bla; confers resistance to ampicillin, carbenicillin, and related antibiotics
   4984..5572    +  rep_origin     ori: high-copy-number ColE1/pMB1/pBR322/pUC origin of replication
   5755..5847    +  CDS            lacI (fragment): lac repressor; lacI; The lac repressor binds to the lac operator to inhibit transcription in E. coli. This inhibition can be relieved by adding lactose or isopropyl-β-D-thiogalactopyranoside (IPTG).
   5860..5881    +  protein_bind   CAP binding site: CAP binding activates transcription in the presence of cAMP. E. coli catabolite activator protein
   5896..5926    +  promoter       lac promoter: promoter for the E. coli lac operon
   5934..5950    +  protein_bind   lac operator: The lac repressor binds to the lac operator to inhibit transcription in E. coli. This inhibition can be relieved by adding lactose or isopropyl-β-D-thiogalactopyranoside (IPTG). lac repressor encoded by lacI
   5995..6013    +  promoter       T3 promoter: promoter for bacteriophage T3 RNA polymerase
   6041..6267    +  promoter       RSV promoter: Rous sarcoma virus enhancer/promoter
   6268..6448    +  LTR            5' LTR (truncated): truncated 5' long terminal repeat (LTR) from HIV-1
   6495..6620    +  misc_feature   HIV-1 Ψ: packaging signal of human immunodeficiency virus type 1
   6604..6967    +  CDS            HIV-1 gag (fragment): gag protein from human immunodeficiency virus 1; gag
   7113..7346    +  misc_feature   RRE: The Rev response element (RRE) of HIV-1 allows for Rev-dependent mRNA export from the nucleus to the cytoplasm.
   7723..7749    +  CDS            Rev (fragment): human immunodeficiency virus 1 (HIV-1) Rev protein; rev; enhances nuclear export of unspliced and incompletely spliced viral mRNAs
   7753..7993    +  promoter       U6 promoter: RNA polymerase III promoter for human U6 snRNA
   8023..8098    +  misc_RNA       gRNA scaffold: guide RNA scaffold for the Streptococcus pyogenes CRISPR/Cas9 system
   8154..8271    +  misc_feature   cPPT/CTS: central polypurine tract and central termination sequence of HIV-1
>Addgene plasmid #76793 | SCYL3 gRNA (BRDN0001147728) | addgene full sequence | sequence record 186518 | Addgene Assembled Sequence
CCCGGGTGCAAAGATGGATAAAGTTTTAAACAGAGAGGAATCTTTGCAGCTAATGGACCTTCTAGGTCTT
GAAAGGAGTGGGAATTGGCTCCGGTGCCCGTCAGTGGGCAGAGCGCACATCGCCCACAGTCCCCGAGAAG
TTGGGGGGAGGGGTCGGCAATTGATCCGGTGCCTAGAGAAGGTGGCGCGGGGTAAACTGGGAAAGTGATG
TCGTGTACTGGCTCCGCCTTTTTCCCGAGGGTGGGGGAGAACCGTATATAAGTGCAGTAGTCGCCGTGAA
CGTTCTTTTTCGCAACGGGTTTGCCGCCAGAACACAGGTAAGTGCCGTGTGTGGTTCCCGCGGGCCTGGC
CTCTTTACGGGTTATGGCCCTTGCGTGCCTTGAATTACTTCCACCTGGCTGCAGTACGTGATTCTTGATC
CCGAGCTTCGGGTTGGAAGTGGGTGGGAGAGTTCGAGGCCTTGCGCTTAAGGAGCCCCTTCGCCTCGTGC
TTGAGTTGAGGCCTGGCCTGGGCGCTGGGGCCGCCGCGTGCGAATCTGGTGGCACCTTCGCGCCTGTCTC
GCTGCTTTCGATAAGTCTCTAGCCATTTAAAATTTTTGATGACCTGCTGCGACGCTTTTTTTCTGGCAAG
ATAGTCTTGTAAATGCGGGCCAAGATCTGCACACTGGTATTTCGGTTTTTGGGGCCGCGGGCGGCGACGG
GGCCCGTGCGTCCCAGCGCACATGTTCGGCGAGGCGGGGCCTGCGAGCGCGGCCACCGAGAATCGGACGG
GGGTAGTCTCAAGCTGGCCGGCCTGCTCTGGTGCCTGGCCTCGCGCCGCCGTGTATCGCCCCGCCCTGGG
CGGCAAGGCTGGCCCGGTCGGCACCAGTTGCGTGAGCGGAAAGATGGCCGCTTCCCGGCCCTGCTGCAGG
GAGCTCAAAATGGAGGACGCGGCGCTCGGGAGAGCGGGCGGGTGAGTCACCCACACAAAGGAAAAGGGCC
TTTCCGTCCTCAGCCGTCGCTTCATGTGACTCCACGGAGTACCGGGCGCCGTCCAGGCACCTCGATTAGT
TCTCGAGCTTTTGGAGTACGTCGTCTTTAGGTTGGGGGGAGGGGTTTTATGCGATGGAGTTTCCCCACAC
TGAGTGGGTGGAGACTGAAGTTAGGCCAGCTTGGCACTTGATGTAATTCTCCTTGGAATTTGCCCTTTTT
GAGTTTGGATCTTGGTTCATTCTCAAGCCTCAGACAGTGGTTCAAAGTTTTTTTCTTCCATTTCAGGTGT
CGTGACGTACGGCCACCATGACCGAGTACAAGCCCACGGTGCGCCTCGCCACCCGCGACGACGTCCCCAG
GGCCGTACGCACCCTCGCCGCCGCGTTCGCCGACTACCCCGCCACGCGCCACACCGTCGATCCGGACCGC
CACATCGAGCGGGTCACCGAGCTGCAAGAACTCTTCCTCACGCGCGTCGGGCTCGACATCGGCAAGGTGT
GGGTCGCGGACGACGGCGCCGCCGTGGCGGTCTGGACCACGCCGGAGAGCGTCGAAGCGGGGGCGGTGTT
CGCCGAGATCGGCCCGCGCATGGCCGAGTTGAGCGGTTCCCGGCTGGCCGCGCAGCAACAGATGGAAGGC
CTCCTGGCGCCGCACCGGCCCAAGGAGCCCGCGTGGTTCCTGGCCACCGTCGGAGTCTCGCCCGACCACC
AGGGCAAGGGTCTGGGCAGCGCCGTCGTGCTCCCCGGAGTGGAGGCGGCCGAGCGCGCCGGGGTGCCCGC
CTTCCTGGAGACCTCCGCGCCCCGCAACCTCCCCTTCTACGAGCGGCTCGGCTTCACCGTCACCGCCGAC
GTCGAGGTGCCCGAAGGACCGCGCACCTGGTGCATGACCCGCAAGCCCGGTGCCTGAACGCGTTAAGTCG
ACAATCAACCTCTGGATTACAAAATTTGTGAAAGATTGACTGGTATTCTTAACTATGTTGCTCCTTTTAC
GCTATGTGGATACGCTGCTTTAATGCCTTTGTATCATGCTATTGCTTCCCGTATGGCTTTCATTTTCTCC
TCCTTGTATAAATCCTGGTTGCTGTCTCTTTATGAGGAGTTGTGGCCCGTTGTCAGGCAACGTGGCGTGG
TGTGCACTGTGTTTGCTGACGCAACCCCCACTGGTTGGGGCATTGCCACCACCTGTCAGCTCCTTTCCGG
GACTTTCGCTTTCCCCCTCCCTATTGCCACGGCGGAACTCATCGCCGCCTGCCTTGCCCGCTGCTGGACA
GGGGCTCGGCTGTTGGGCACTGACAATTCCGTGGTGTTGTCGGGGAAATCATCGTCCTTTCCTTGGCTGC
TCGCCTGTGTTGCCACCTGGATTCTGCGCGGGACGTCCTTCTGCTACGTCCCTTCGGCCCTCAATCCAGC
GGACCTTCCTTCCCGCGGCCTGCTGCCGGCTCTGCGGCCTCTTCCGCGTCTTCGCCTTCGCCCTCAGACG
AGTCGGATCTCCCTTTGGGCCGCCTCCCCGCGTCGACTTTAAGACCAATGACTTACAAGGCAGCTGTAGA
TCTTAGCCACTTTTTAAAAGAAAAGGGGGGACTGGAAGGGCTAATTCACTCCCAACGAAGACAAGATCTG
CTTTTTGCTTGTACTGGGTCTCTCTGGTTAGACCAGATCTGAGCCTGGGAGCTCTCTGGCTAACTAGGGA
ACCCACTGCTTAAGCCTCAATAAAGCTTGCCTTGAGTGCTTCAAGTAGTGTGTGCCCGTCTGTTGTGTGA
CTCTGGTAACTAGAGATCCCTCAGACCCTTTTAGTCAGTGTGGAAAATCTCTAGCAGTACGTATAGTAGT
TCATGTCATCTTATTATTCAGTATTTATAACTTGCAAAGAAATGAATATCAGAGAGTGAGAGGAACTTGT
TTATTGCAGCTTATAATGGTTACAAATAAAGCAATAGCATCACAAATTTCACAAATAAAGCATTTTTTTC
ACTGCATTCTAGTTGTGGTTTGTCCAAACTCATCAATGTATCTTATCATGTCTGGCTCTAGCTATCCCGC
CCCTAACTCCGCCCATCCCGCCCCTAACTCCGCCCAGTTCCGCCCATTCTCCGCCCCATGGCTGACTAAT
TTTTTTTATTTATGCAGAGGCCGAGGCCGCCTCGGCCTCTGAGCTATTCCAGAAGTAGTGAGGAGGCTTT
TTTGGAGGCCTAGGGACGTACCCAATTCGCCCTATAGTGAGTCGTATTACGCGCGCTCACTGGCCGTCGT
TTTACAACGTCGTGACTGGGAAAACCCTGGCGTTACCCAACTTAATCGCCTTGCAGCACATCCCCCTTTC
GCCAGCTGGCGTAATAGCGAAGAGGCCCGCACCGATCGCCCTTCCCAACAGTTGCGCAGCCTGAATGGCG
AATGGG
[124 nt withheld, positions 3367-3490]
C
[91 nt withheld, positions 3492-3582]
A
[49 nt withheld, positions 3584-3632]
CCTTTGACGTTGGAGTCCACGTTCTTT
[37 nt withheld, positions 3660-3696]
ACCCTATCTCGGTCTATTCTTTTGATTTATAAGGGATTTTGCCGATTTCGGCCTATTGGTTAAAAAATGA
GCTGATTTAACAAAAATTTAACGCGAATTTTAACAAAATATTAACGCTTACAATTTAGGTGGCACTTTTC
GGGGAAATGTGCGCGGAACCCCTATTTGTTTATTTTTCTAAATACATTCAAATATGTATCCGCTCATGAG
ACAATAACCCTGATAAATGCTTCAATAATATTGAAAAAGGAAGAGTATGAGTATTCAACATTTCCGTGTC
GCCCTTATTCCCTTTTTTGCGGCATTTTGCCTTCCTGTTTTTGCTCACCCAGAAACGCTGGTGAAAGTAA
AAGATGCTGAAGATCAGTTGGGTGCACGAGTGGGTTACATCGAACTGGATCTCAACAGCGGTAAGATCCT
TGAGAGTTTTCGCCCCGAAGAACGTTTTCCAATGATGAGCACTTTTAAAGTTCTGCTATGTGGCGCGGTA
TTATCCCGTATTGACGCCGGGCAAGAGCAACTCGGTCGCCGCATACACTATTCTCAGAATGACTTGGTTG
AGTACTCACCAGTCACAGAAAAGCATCTTACGGATGGCATGACAGTAAGAGAATTATGCAGTGCTGCCAT
AACCATGAGTGATAACACTGCGGCCAACTTACTTCTGACAACGATCGGAGGACCGAAGGAGCTAACCGCT
TTTTTGCACAACATGGGGGATCATGTAACTCGCCTTGATCGTTGGGAACCGGAGCTGAATGAAGCCATAC
CAAACGACGAGCGTGACACCACGATGCCTGTAGCAATGGCAACAACGTTGCGCAAACTATTAACTGGCGA
ACTACTTACTCTAGCTTCCCGGCAACAATTAATAGACTGGATGGAGGCGGATAAAGTTGCAGGACCACTT
CTGCGCTCGGCCCTTCCGGCTGGCTGGTTTATTGCTGATAAATCTGGAGCCGGTGAGCGTGGGTCTCGCG
GTATCATTGCAGCACTGGGGCCAGATGGTAAGCCCTCCCGTATCGTAGTTATCTACACGACGGGGAGTCA
GGCAACTATGGATGAACGAAATAGACAGATCGCTGAGATAGGTGCCTCACTGATTAAGCATTGGTAACTG
TCAGACCAAGTTTACTCATATATACTTTAGATTGATTTAAAACTTCATTTTTAATTTAAAAGGATCTAGG
TGAAGATCCTTTTTGATAATCTCATGACCAAAATCCCTTAACGTGAGTTTTCGTTCCACTGAGCGTCAGA
CCCCGTAGAAAAGATCAAAGGATCTTCTTGAGATCCTTTTTTTCTGCGCGTAATCTGCTGCTTGCAAACA
AAAAAACCACCGCTACCAGCGGTGGTTTGTTTGCCGGATCAAGAGCTACCAACTCTTTTTCCGAAGGTAA
CTGGCTTCAGCAGAGCGCAGATACCAAATACTGTTCTTCTAGTGTAGCCGTAGTTAGGCCACCACTTCAA
GAACTCTGTAGCACCGCCTACATACCTCGCTCTGCTAATCCTGTTACCAGTGGCTGCTGCCAGTGGCGAT
AAGTCGTGTCTTACCGGGTTGGACTCAAGACGATAGTTACCGGATAAGGCGCAGCGGTCGGGCTGAACGG
GGGGTTCGTGCACACAGCCCAGCTTGGAGCGAACGACCTACACCGAACTGAGATACCTACAGCGTGAGCT
ATGAGAAAGCGCCACGCTTCCCGAAGGGAGAAAGGCGGACAGGTATCCGGTAAGCGGCAGGGTCGGAACA
GGAGAGCGCACGAGGGAGCTTCCAGGGGGAAACGCCTGGTATCTTTATAGTCCTGTCGGGTTTCGCCACC
TCTGACTTGAGCGTCGATTTTTGTGATGCTCGTCAGGGGGGCGGAGCCTATGGAAAAACGCCAGCAACGC
GGCCTTTTTACGGTTCCTGGCCTTTTGCTGGCCTTTTGCTCACATGTTCTTTCCTGCGTTATCCCCTGAT
TCTGTGGATAACCGTATTACCGCCTTTGAGTGAGCTGATACCGCTCGCCGCAGCCGAACGACCGAGCGCA
GCGAGTCAGTGAGCGAGGAAGCGGAAGAGCGCCCAATACGCAAACCGCCTCTCCCCGCGCGTTGGCCGAT
TCATTAATGCAGCTGGCACGACAGGTTTCCCGACTGGAAAGCGGGCAGTGAGCGCAACGCAATTAATGTG
AGTTAGCTCACTCATTAGGCACCCCAGGCTTTACACTTTATGCTTCCGGCTCGTATGTTGTGTGGAATTG
TGAGCGGATAACAATTTCACACAGGAAACAGCTATGACCATGATTACGCCAAGCGCGCAATTAACCCTCA
CTAAAGGGAACAAAAGCTGGAGCTGCAAGCTTAATGTAGTCTTATGCAATACTCTTGTAGTCTTGCAACA
TGGTAACGATGAGTTAGCAACATGCCTTACAAGGAGAGAAAAAGCACCGTGCATGCCGATTGGTGGAAGT
AAGGTGGTACGATCGTGCCTTATTAGGAAGGCAACAGACGGGTCTGACATGGATTGGACGAACCACTGAA
TTGCCGCATTGCAGAGATATTGTATTTAAGTGCCTAGCTCGATACATAAACGGGTCTCTCTGGTTAGACC
AGATCTGAGCCTGGGAGCTCTCTGGCTAACTAGGGAACCCACTGCTTAAGCCTCAATAAAGCTTGCCTTG
AGTGCTTCAAGTAGTGTGTGCCCGTCTGTTGTGTGACTCTGGTAACTAGAGATCCCTCAGACCCTTTTAG
TCAGTGTGGAAAATCTCTAGCAGTGGCGCCCGAACAGGGACTTGAAAGCGAAAGGGAAACCAGAGGAGCT
CTCTCGACGCAGGACTCGGCTTGCTGAAGCGCGCACGGCAAGAGGCGAGGGGCGGCGACTGGTGAGTACG
CCAAAAATTTTGACTAGCGGAGGCTAGAAGGAGAGAGATGGGTGCGAGAGCGTCAGTATTAAGCGGGGGA
GAATTAGATCGCGATGGGAAAAAATTCGGTTAAGGCCAGGGGGAAAGAAAAAATATAAATTAAAACATAT
AGTATGGGCAAGCAGGGAGCTAGAACGATTCGCAGTTAATCCTGGCCTGTTAGAAACATCAGAAGGCTGT
AGACAAATACTGGGACAGCTACAACCATCCCTTCAGACAGGATCAGAAGAACTTAGATCATTATATAATA
CAGTAGCAACCCTCTATTGTGTGCATCAAAGGATAGAGATAAAAGACACCAAGGAAGCTTTAGACAAGAT
AGAGGAAGAGCAAAACAAAAGTAAGACCACCGCACAGCAAGCGGCCGCTGATCTTCAGACCTGGAGGAGG
AGATATGAGGGACAATTGGAGAAGTGAATTATATAAATATAAAGTAGTAAAAATTGAACCATTAGGAGTA
GCACCCACCAAGGCAAAGAGAAGAGTGGTGCAGAGAGAAAAAAGAGCAGTGGGAATAGGAGCTTTGTTCC
TTGGGTTCTTGGGAGCAGCAGGAAGCACTATGGGCGCAGCGTCAATGACGCTGACGGTACAGGCCAGACA
ATTATTGTCTGGTATAGTGCAGCAGCAGAACAATTTGCTGAGGGCTATTGAGGCGCAACAGCATCTGTTG
CAACTCACAGTCTGGGGCATCAAGCAGCTCCAGGCAAGAATCCTGGCTGTGGAAAGATACCTAAAGGATC
AACAGCTCCTGGGGATTTGGGGTTGCTCTGGAAAACTCATTTGCACCACTGCTGTGCCTTGGAATGCTAG
TTGGAGTAATAAATCTCTGGAACAGATTTGGAATCACACGACCTGGATGGAGTGGGACAGAGAAATTAAC
AATTACACAAGCTTAATACACTCCTTAATTGAAGAATCGCAAAACCAGCAAGAAAAGAATGAACAAGAAT
TATTGGAATTAGATAAATGGGCAAGTTTGTGGAATTGGTTTAACATAACAAATTGGCTGTGGTATATAAA
ATTATTCATAATGATAGTAGGAGGCTTGGTAGGTTTAAGAATAGTTTTTGCTGTACTTTCTATAGTGAAT
AGAGTTAGGCAGGGATATTCACCATTATCGTTTCAGACCCACCTCCCAACCCCGAGGGGACCCAGAGAGG
GCCTATTTCCCATGATTCCTTCATATTTGCATATACGATACAAGGCTGTTAGAGAGATAATTAGAATTAA
TTTGACTGTAAACACAAAGATATTAGTACAAAATACGTGACGTAGAAAGTAATAATTTCTTGGGTAGTTT
GCAGTTTTAAAATTATGTTTTAAAATGGACTATCATATGCTTACCGTAACTTGAAAGTATTTCGATTTCT
TGGCTTTATATATCTTGTGGAAAGGACGAAACACCGAGAGTGTCATGGACATGCCCGTTTTAGAGCTAGA
AATAGCAAGTTAAAATAAGGCTAGTCCGTTATCAACTTGAAAAAGTGGCACCGAGTCGGTGCTTTTTTAA
GCTTGGCGTAACTAGATCTTGAGACAAATGGCAGTATTCATCCACAATTTTAAAAGAAAAGGGGGGATTG
GGGGGTACAGTGCAGGGGAAAGAATAGTAGACATAATAGCAACAGACATACAAACTAAAGAATTACAAAA
ACAAATTACAAAAATTCAAAATTTTCGGGTTTATTACAGGGACAGCAGAGATCCACTTTGGCGCCGGCTC
GAGGGGG
