>Addgene plasmid #76793 | SCYL3 gRNA (BRDN0001147728) | depositor partial sequence | sequence record 144253 | Target Sequence
AGAGTGTCATGGACATGCCC
