>Addgene plasmid #76793 | SCYL3 gRNA (BRDN0001147728) | addgene partial sequence | sequence record 186517 | hU6-F
AGAAAGTAATAATTTCTTGGGTAGTTTGCAGTTTTAAAATTATGTTTTAAAATGGACTATCATATGCTTA
CCGTAACTTGAAAGTATTTCGATTTCTTGGCTTTATATATCTTGTGGAAAGGACGAAACACCGAGAGTGT
CATGGACATGCCCGTTTTAGAGCTAGAAATAGCAAGTTAAAATAAGGCTAGTCCGTTATCAACTTGAAAA
AGTGGCACCGAGTCGGTGCTTTTTTAAGCTTGGCGTAACTAGATCTTGAGACAAATGGCAGTATTCATCC
ACAATTTTAAAAGAAAAGGGGGGATTGGGGGGTACAGTGCAGGGGAAAGAATAGTAGACATAATAGCAAC
AGACATACAAACTAAAGAATTACAAAAACAAATTACAAAAATTCAAAATTTTCGGGTTTATTACAGGGAC
AGCAGAGATCCACTTTGGCGCCGGCTCGAGGGGGCCCGGGTGCAAAGATGGATAAAGTTTTAAACAGAGA
GGAATCTTTGCAGCTAATGGACCTTCTAGGTCTTGAAAGGAGTGGGAATTGGCTCCGGTGCCCGTCAGTG
GGCAGAGCGC
